>Addgene plasmid #147659 | pAc5.1B-EGFP-DmPAN3-L676EG683EH739EK746ED748K_U | depositor full sequence | sequence record 290106 | Full Sequence
CTTCAAGGAATTAATTCTATATTCTAAAAACACAAATGATACTTCTAAAAAAAATCATGAATGGCATCAA
CTCTGAATCAAATCTTTGCAGATGCACCTACTTCTCATTTCCACTGTCACATCATTTTTCCAGATCTCGC
TGCCTGTTATGTGGCCCACAAACCAAGACACGTTTTATGGCCATTAAAGCTGGCTGATCGTCGCCAAACA
CCAAATACATATCAATATGTACATTCGAGAAAGAAGCGATCAAAGAAGCGTCTTCGGGCGAGTAGGAGAA
TGCGGAGGAGAAGGAGAACGAGCTGATCTAGTATCTCTCCACAATCCAATGCCAACTGACCAACTGGCCA
TATTCGGAGCAATTTGAAGCCAATTTCCATCGCCTGGCGATCGCTCCATTCTTGGCTATATGTTTTTCAC
CGTTCCCGGGGCCATTTTCAAAGACTCGTCGGTAAGATAAGATTGTGTCACTCGCTGTCTCTCTTCATTT
GTCGAAGAATGCTGAGGAATTTCGCGATGACGTCGGCGAGTATTTTGAAGAATGAGAATAATTTGTATTT
ATACGAAAATCAGTTAGTGGAATTTTCTACAAAAACATGTTATCTATAGATAATTTTGTTGCAAAATATG
TTGACTATGACAAAGATTGTATGTATATACCTTTAATGTATTCTCATTTTCTTATGTATTTATAATGGCA
ATGATGATACTGATGATATTTTAAGATGATGCCAGACCACAGGCTGATTTCTGCGTCTTTTGCCGAACGC
AGTGCATGTGCGGTTGTTGTTTTTTGGAATAGTTTCAATTTTCGGACTGTCCGCTTTGATTTCAGTTTCT
TGGCTTATTCAAAAAGCAAAGTAAAGCCAAAAAAGCGAGATGGCAATACCAAATGCGGCAAAACGGTAGT
GGAAGGAAAGGGGTGCGGGGCAGCGGAAGGAAGGGTGGGGCGGGGCGTGGCGGGGTCTGTGGCTGGGCGC
GACGTCACCGACGTTGGAGCCACTCCTTTGACCATGTGTGCGTGTGTGTATTATTCGTGTCTCGCCACTC
GCCGGTTGTTTTTTTCTTTTTATCTCGCTCTCTCTAGCGCCATCTCGTACGCATGCTCAACGCACCGCAT
GTTGCCGTGTCCTTTATGCGTCATTTTGGCTCGAAATAGGCAATTATTTAAACAAAGATTAGTCAACGAA
AACGCTAAAATAAATAAGTCTACAATATGGTTACTTATTGCCATGTGTGTGCAGCCAACGATAGCAACAA
AAGCAACAACACAGTGGCTTTCCCTCTTTCACTTTTTGTTTGCAAGCGCGTGCGAGCAAGACGGCACGAC
CGGCAAACGCAATTACGCTGACAAAGAGCAGACGAAGTTTTGGCCGAAAAACATCAAGGCGCCTGATACG
AATGCATTTGCAATAACAATTGCGATATTTAATATTGTTTATGAAGCTGTTTGACTTCAAAACACACAAA
AAAAAAAATAAAACAAATTATTTGAAAGAGAATTAGGAATCGGACAGCTTATCGTTACGGGCTAACAGCA
CACCGAGACGAAATAGCTTACCTGACGTCACAGCCTCTGGAAGAACTGCCGCCAAGCAGAGAGAGAGAGA
AAAAGAGGGAGAGCAGCTTAGACCGCATGTGCTTGTGTGTGAGGCGTCTCTCTCTTCGTCTCCTGTTTGC
GCAAACGCATAGACTGCACTGAGAAAATCGATTACCTATTTTTTATGAATGAATATTTGCACTATTACTA
TTCAAAACTATTAAGATAGCAATCACATTCAATAGCCAAATACTATACCACCTGAGCGATGCAACGAAAT
GATCAATTTGAGCAAAAATGCTGCATATTTAGGACGGCATCATTATAGAAATGCTTCTTGCTGTGTACTT
TTCTCTCGTCTGGCAGCTGTTTCGCCGTTATTGTTAAAACCGGCTTAAGTTAGGTGTGTTTTCTACGACT
AGTGATGCCCCTACTAGAAGATGTGTGTTGCACAAATGTCCCTGAATAACCAATTTGAAGTGCAGATAGC
AGTAAACGTAAGCTAATATGAATATTATTTAACTGTAATGTTTTAATATCGCTGGACATTACTAATAAAC
CCACTATAAACACATGTACATATGTATGTTTTGGCATACAATGAGTAGTTGGGGAAAAAATGTGTAAAAG
CACCGTGACCATCACAGCATAAAGATAACCAGCTGAAGTATCGAATATGAGTAACCCCCAAATTGAATCA
CATGCCGCAACTGATAGGACCCATGGAAGTACACTCTTCATGGCGATATACAAGACACACACAAGCACGA
ACACCCAGTTGCGGAGGAAATTCTCCGTAAATGAAAACCCAATCGGCGAACAATTCATACCCATATATGG
TAAAAGTTTTGAACGCGACTTGAGAGCGGAGAGCATTGCGGCTGATAAGGTTTTAGCGCTAAGCGGGCTT
TATAAAACGGGCTGCGGGACCAGTTTTCATATCACTACCGTTTGAGTTCTTGTGCTGTGTGGATACTCCT
CCCGACACAAAGCCGCTCCATCAGCCAGCAGTCGTCTAATCCAGAGACCCCGGATCGGGGTACCAACATG
GTGAGCAAGGGCGAGGAGCTGTTCACCGGGGTGGTGCCCATCCTGGTCGAGCTGGACGGCGACGTAAACG
GCCACAAGTTCAGCGTGTCCGGCGAGGGCGAGGGCGATGCCACCTACGGCAAGCTGACCCTGAAGTTCAT
CTGCACCACCGGCAAGCTGCCCGTGCCCTGGCCCACCCTCGTGACCACCCTGACCTACGGCGTGCAGTGC
TTCAGCCGCTACCCCGACCACATGAAGCAGCACGACTTCTTCAAGTCCGCCATGCCCGAAGGCTACGTCC
AGGAGCGCACCATCTTCTTCAAGGACGACGGCAACTACAAGACCCGCGCCGAGGTGAAGTTCGAGGGCGA
CACCCTGGTGAACCGCATCGAGCTGAAGGGCATCGACTTCAAGGAGGACGGCAACATCCTGGGGCACAAG
CTGGAGTACAACTACAACAGCCACAACGTCTATATCATGGCCGACAAGCAGAAGAACGGCATCAAGGTGA
ACTTCAAGATCCGCCACAACATCGAGGACGGCAGCGTGCAGCTCGCCGACCACTACCAGCAGAACACCCC
CATCGGCGACGGCCCCGTGCTGCTGCCCGACAACCACTACCTGAGCACCCAGTCCGCCCTGAGCAAAGAC
CCCAACGAGAAGCGCGATCACATGGTCCTGCTGGAGTTCGTGACCGCCGCCGGGATCACTCTCGGCATGG
ACGAGCTGTACAAGCCAAGCTTGAATTCTATGTGCTCGACTTATGGACTCTTATCTTTTGAGTTTTCAGA
TACGGCTGCTATGGATCCAATTTTCTTCTCGCCAACGAATGGAATACCGTCAGAGAGTAAACTCGCCACT
TATATGAATCGACAGAATGTCGCCACACCGAGCGGTTATGGGCTGAATAACGGGTTCTCACTACTTAATT
TGGATTCGCCCCTAAATAAAAAGTCCCAGGTCACGCCGCAGTCGCCCGAGTTCATTCCAACGCGCCTTGG
CTCGACGCCCAACTTCTATGCACCATATCACAACGCGCCCATGCAATTAAGTAATGGGCTCAATGGCGTC
AATGGGTTAACAGCCGCCGCAGCAGCAGCAGCAGCAGCCGCCGCCGCCGCCGCAGCAGCAGTTCCCTCCT
CCACGTCATCGGCGTCCTCCGCCTCGGTGACCATCAGCAAAACGGCCAACGGTGGCGCCTCCATGCTCGC
CCTGCAAAAGACCGCATCCATCGCCTCTGTAACCATCGCACAACAGCAGCCACAGCATCCACAGAAACAG
CAACAGCATCCGCCGTCGGTGGGCGGAGGAGCTGTGTCCGCCGCCTCCGCCCCCATTGCCATTAGTGGCG
CTCCACCGAATCCCGCCGCAGCTCCGTTCGTCAGCAGCATGTCCGCTCAGACGCCGCTCAAGGGGAGGGG
CGCCATGATGCGCCAGGAATCACCAACGGCAGCCATGATTTCGGGCGCAGGGCCAGGTGAGAAGTCGCCA
CCGCACGGGATGACGCCGCACGGAGCATCGCCCATACCATCAGCGCTGCCCACCAGCGTGCACCAGGAGA
ACGTAGGCGGCACCATATACTTCTATCCGACTGCCAACGCACAGAACAGCCAGCCCGTCGTCAATTCCAT
GGTGGTGGATGGAACGCATCCGGCTCTCCATGGCGTGAGTGCTGTGGCGCCGATGAGTGCGGGCGTTCCG
GCGGCCATGATGTACACGGGGCATGTGTATCCGGGACCGTCCTCCAACGTGGTCACCATGCAGCCAAAGA
CGCTGCTGGAGTCGGCCTTCTTTATGCCCGACGAGATGCGCGCCGAAGTCCTCGCCCGCAACGAGATCTC
TAACCTGATCATGGACGCAGCGGAGGCTGCGCAGCACGCTCTACCGCTGGAGGTGGAGAACTACCATGCC
CTGTATCCACTGGAACCGCCGGCGCAGCCGTTGCACGCCAAGCTCACGTTCCCCGCCACCACTTATAGGG
CCACGCACAACACGACGGGCTACAAGTACTGCCTGCGAAGAATACATGGTTTCCGCCTGCAGTCGACCAA
GTGCATGACGCTGGTGGAGATGTGGAAGAAGCTGCAGCACACGAATGTGGTACAACTGCGTGAGGTGTTC
ACGACGAAAGCATTTGGTGATAACTCTTTAGTATTAGTGTACGACTATCATCCCGGCTCACAAACATTAC
TGGCCAAATACTTCACTCCGGCGCCAGAGACCAACGGGTACACTGATCCATTCCAAGGCGAGGCCCGCCC
CTTCAGTCATAAGAGTAACATGCAGCGAACGAGCAATGGACCGCTGCTACCGGAGGCCACCATCTGGTCG
ATCATCATGCAGCTGACCGCCGGCTTAAAAGCCATCCACCATGCCGGTCTTGCCTGCAAGGTTCTGGATC
CCACAAAGATTATAGTGACGGGCAAGCGTGTACGGTTTAGCTCATGCTGCATTTCGGATATAACGCAATT
CGATCCGAATGCATCCAATCCCTTGGCGCTGGTTAATATGCATCAGCAGGACGATCTGACCGCTTTGGGT
CGCTTAGTATTAGCTTTGGCCTGCCGCTGTCTTCAATCCGTGCAACGCGACAATGTCCAGTCCAGCATCG
ATATGGTCACGCGAAACTACTCCACCGATCTGCGAAACTTTATTGTTTACCTCTTCACCACCAATAATCG
TCGCTCCGTGACCGACCTGATGCCGATGATTGGTGCCCGCTTCTATACGCAACTGGATGCACTGCAGAGC
AAAATTGATATGCAGGAGGACGAGGAAGCCAAGGAGATGGAGAACGAGCGGTTATATCGCATTTTGGTCA
AACTTAATAGCATCAACGAGCGACCCGACTTTAATCTGGACTGCACTTGGTCTGAGACTGGTGATAGATA
CATGTTGAAATTATTCCGTGATTATTTGTTCCATTCCGTCACTGAGGATGGCCGGCCCTGGCTAGATCAC
GCAGAAATTGTACAATGCCTCAACGAGCTGAAGGCTGGCTCCATAGAGCGCGTGCAACTGATGTCCCGCG
ACGAGCAATCGGTACTCATCGTCTCCTATGCTGAACTCAAGAATTGTCTGGAGAACGCCTTCTCCGAACT
GATGTCAAGTGCGGCCAACTGAGCGGCCGCTCGAGTCTAGAGGGCCCGCGGTTCGAAGGTAAGCCTATCC
CTAACCCTCTCCTCGGTCTCGATTCTACGCGTACCGGTCATCATCACCATCACCATTGAGTTTAAACCCG
CTGATCAGCCTCGACTGTGCCTTCTAAGGCCTGAGCTCGCTGATCAGCCTCGATCGAGGATCCAGACATG
ATAAGATACATTGATGAGTTTGGACAAACCACAACTAGAATGCAGTGAAAAAAATGCTTTATTTGTGAAA
TTTGTGATGCTATTGCTTTATTTGTAACCATTATAAGCTGCAATAAACAAGTTAACAACAACAATTGCAT
TCATTTTATGTTTCAGGTTCAGGGGGAGGTGTGGGAGGTTTTTTAAAGCAAGTAAAACCTCTACAAATGT
GGTATGGCTGATTATGATCAGTCGACCGATGCCCTTGAGAGCCTTCAACCCAGTCAGCTCCTTCCGGTGG
GCGCGGGGCATGACTATCGTCGCCGCACTTATGACTGTCTTCTTTATCATGCAACTCGTAGGACAGGTGC
CGGCAGCGCTCTGGGTCATTTTCGGCGAGGACCGCTTTCGCTGGAGCGCGACGATGATCGGCCTGTCGCT
TGCGGTATTCGGAATCTTGCACGCCCTCGCTCAAGCCTTCGTCACTGGTCCCGCCACCAAACGTTTCGGC
GAGAAGCAGGCCATTATCGCCGGCATGGCGGCCGACGCGCTGGGCTACGTCTTGCTGGCGTTCGCGACGC
GAGGCTGGATGGCCTTCCCCATTATGATTCTTCTCGCTTCCGGCGGCATCGGGATGCCCGCGTTGCAGGC
CATGCTGTCCAGGCAGGTAGATGACGACCATCAGGGACAGCTTCAAGGATCGCTCGCGGCTCTTACCAGC
CAGCAAAAGGCCAGGAACCGTAAAAAGGCCGCGTTGCTGGCGTTTTTCCATAGGCTCCGCCCCCCTGACG
AGCATCACAAAAATCGACGCTCAAGTCAGAGGTGGCGAAACCCGACAGGACTATAAAGATACCAGGCGTT
TCCCCCTGGAAGCTCCCTCGTGCGCTCTCCTGTTCCGACCCTGCCGCTTACCGGATACCTGTCCGCCTTT
CTCCCTTCGGGAAGCGTGGCGCTTTCTCAATGCTCACGCTGTAGGTATCTCAGTTCGGTGTAGGTCGTTC
GCTCCAAGCTGGGCTGTGTGCACGAACCCCCCGTTCAGCCCGACCGCTGCGCCTTATCCGGTAACTATCG
TCTTGAGTCCAACCCGGTAAGACACGACTTATCGCCACTGGCAGCAGCCACTGGTAACAGGATTAGCAGA
GCGAGGTATGTAGGCGGTGCTACAGAGTTCTTGAAGTGGTGGCCTAACTACGGCTACACTAGAAGGACAG
TATTTGGTATCTGCGCTCTGCTGAAGCCAGTTACCTTCGGAAAAAGAGTTGGTAGCTCTTGATCCGGCAA
ACAAACCACCGCTGGTAGCGGTGGTTTTTTTGTTTGCAAGCAGCAGATTACGCGCAGAAAAAAAGGATCT
CAAGAAGATCCTTTGATCTTTTCTACGGGGTCTGACGCTCAGTGGAACGAAAACTCACGTTAAGGGATTT
TGGTCATGAGATTATCAAAAAGGATCTTCACCTAGATCCTTTTAAATTAAAAATGAAGTTTTAAATCAAT
CTAAAGTATATATGAGTAAACTTGGTCTGACAGTTACCAATGCTTAATCAGTGAGGCACCTATCTCAGCG
ATCTGTCTATTTCGTTCATCCATAGTTGCCTGACTCCCCGTCGTGTAGATAACTACGATACGGGAGGGCT
TACCATCTGGCCCCAGTGCTGCAATGATACCGCGAGACCCACGCTCACCGGCTCCAGATTTATCAGCAAT
AAACCAGCCAGCCGGAAGGGCCGAGCGCAGAAGTGGTCCTGCAACTTTATCCGCCTCCATCCAGTCTATT
AATTGTTGCCGGGAAGCTAGAGTAAGTAGTTCGCCAGTTAATAGTTTGCGCAACGTTGTTGCCATTGCTG
CAGGCATCGTGGTGTCACGCTCGTCGTTTGGTATGGCTTCATTCAGCTCCGGTTCCCAACGATCAAGGCG
AGTTACATGATCCCCCATGTTGTGCAAAAAAGCGGTTAGCTCCTTCGGTCCTCCGATCGTTGTCAGAAGT
AAGTTGGCCGCAGTGTTATCACTCATGGTTATGGCAGCACTGCATAATTCTCTTACTGTCATGCCATCCG
TAAGATGCTTTTCTGTGACTGGTGAGTACTCAACCAAGTCATTCTGAGAATAGTGTATGCGGCGACCGAG
TTGCTCTTGCCCGGCGTCAACACGGGATAATACCGCGCCACATAGCAGAACTTTAAAAGTGCTCATCATT
GGAAAACGTTCTTCGGGGCGAAAACTCTCAAGGATCTTACCGCTGTTGAGATCCAGTTCGATGTAACCCA
CTCGTGCACCCAACTGATCTTCAGCATCTTTTACTTTCACCAGCGTTTCTGGGTGAGCAAAAACAGGAAG
GCAAAATGCCGCAAAAAAGGGAATAAGGGCGACACGGAAATGTTGAATACTCATACTCTTCCTTTTTCAA
TATTATTGAAGCATTTATCAGGGTTATTGTCTCATGAGCGGATACATATTTGAATGTATTTAGAAAAATA
AACAAATAGGGGTTCCGCGCACATTTCCCCGAAAAGTGCCACCTGACGTCTAAGAAACCATTATTATCAT
GACATTAACCTATAAAAATAGGCGTATCACGAGGCCCTTTCGT
Features (pLannotate 1.2.2; 10 found; start..end, strand, type, name):
     56..2568    +  promoter       Ac5 promoter: Drosophila melanogaster actin 5C promoter
   2588..3304    +  CDS            EGFP: EGFP is a basic (constitutively fluorescent) green fluorescent protein published in 1996, derived from Aequorea victoria. It is reported to be a rapidly-maturing weak dimer with moderate acid sensitivity.
   3320..5689    +  CDS            PAN3: PAN3_DROME - Experimental evidence at protein level: Swiss-Prot protein existence level 1. Regulatory subunit of the poly(A)-nuclease (PAN) deadenylation complex, one of two cytoplasmic mRNA deadenylases involved in general and miRNA-mediated mRNA turnover. PAN specifically shortens poly(A) tails of RNA and the activity is stimulated by poly(A)-binding protein (PABP). PAN deadenylation is followed by rapid degradation of the shortened mRNA tails by the CCR4-NOT complex. Deadenylated mRNAs are then degraded by two alternative mechanisms, namely exosome-mediated 3'-5' exonucleolytic degradation,
   5728..5769    +  CDS            V5 tag: epitope tag from simian virus 5
   5869..6003    -  polyA_signal   SV40 poly(A) signal: SV40 polyadenylation signal
   6026..6110    -  CDS            large T antigen (fragment): large T antigen from SV40 (simian virus 40)
   6111..6581    +  CDS            TcR (fragment): tetracycline efflux protein; tet; confers resistance to tetracycline
   6625..7213    -  rep_origin     ori: high-copy-number ColE1/pMB1/pBR322/pUC origin of replication
   7384..8244    -  CDS            AmpR: β-lactamase; bla; confers resistance to ampicillin, carbenicillin, and related antibiotics
   8245..8349    -  promoter       AmpR promoter: bla
