[The description below was written by a language model from this plasmid's Addgene catalogue record and pLannotate feature annotations shown in this document.]
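Description:
pAc5.1B-EGFP-DmPAN3-L676EG683EH739EK746ED748K_U is an 8,443 nt insect-cell expression plasmid. The catalogue lists the backbone as unknown, although the name and the annotated parts point to a pAc5.1-type vector. It is maintained in E. coli through a ColE1/pUC-family origin and selected with ampicillin via a β-lactamase gene under its own bla promoter. The record lists it as low copy, whereas the origin annotation describes a high-copy type. A fragment of a tetracycline resistance gene and a short piece of SV40 large T antigen are also annotated; these appear to be non-functional backbone remnants. No marker for selection in insect cells is annotated.

The expression cassette is driven by the Drosophila melanogaster actin 5C promoter, a strong constitutive promoter commonly used in fly cell lines. It directs an EGFP coding sequence followed closely by the D. melanogaster PAN3 open reading frame (CG11486), consistent with an N-terminally EGFP-tagged fusion protein. An SV40 polyadenylation signal lies downstream. A V5 epitope tag is annotated shortly after PAN3, but the record does not establish whether it is translated in frame or lies beyond a stop codon.

PAN3 is the regulatory subunit of the PAN2–PAN3 deadenylase complex, which shortens mRNA poly(A) tails in general and miRNA-mediated mRNA turnover. This version carries five substitutions (L676E, G683E, H739E, K746E, D748K) in the C-terminal part of the protein. The associated study addressed the structural basis of PAN3 interactions with PAN2 and GW182 proteins, so the mutant was presumably built to probe such interaction surfaces, though the record does not say which one. The sequence is depositor-supplied and may be theoretical.
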