Addgene plasmid #147659: pAc5.1B-EGFP-DmPAN3-L676EG683EH739EK746ED748K_U
Purpose: Insect Expression of DmPAN3-L676EG683EH739EK746ED748K
Depositing lab: Elisa Izaurralde. Depositing organization: Max Planck Institute for Developmental Biology. Publication: Structure of the PAN3 pseudokinase reveals the basis for interactions with the PAN2 deadenylase and the GW182 proteins. Christie M, Boland A, Huntzinger E, Weichenrieder O, Izaurralde E. Mol Cell. 2013 Aug 8;51(3):360-73. doi: 10.1016/j.molcel.2013.07.011. PubMed 23932717.
Backbone
  Vector backbone: Unknown
  Vector type: Insect Expression
Growth in bacteria
  Bacterial resistance: Ampicillin, 100 μg/mL
  Growth temperature: 37°C
  Growth strain: DH5alpha
  Copy number: Low Copy
Gene/Insert
  Gene/Insert name: DmPAN3-L676EG683EH739EK746ED748K
  Species: D. melanogaster (fly)
  Entrez Gene: CG11486 (a.k.a. Dmel_CG11486, Dmel\CG11486, PAN3)
  Cloning method: Unknown
Terms and licenses: Academic/Nonprofit Terms; Industry Terms: Not Available to Industry
Depositor comments: ORF extracted from the NCBI: LD14901 Plasmids from this collection were made available to the research community and donated after the lab closed. Please note that the sequence provided by the depositing laboratory may be theoretical/predicted or based on Sanger sequencing results. There may be discrepancies between sequencing results obtained by Addgene and the depositor sequence. If an Addgene verified sequence is not available, please contact before placing your order to request that our lab fully sequence the plasmid.
How to cite: pAc5.1B-EGFP-DmPAN3-L676EG683EH739EK746ED748K_U was a gift from Elisa Izaurralde (Addgene plasmid # 147659 ; http://n2t.net/addgene:147659 ; RRID:Addgene_147659)
